Addgene plasmid #208824: pHDR-eGFP (pXK-1647)
Purpose: (Empty Backbone) The HDR-based surrogate reporter for validating HDR-editing activity of different gene editing tools as well as for helping to screen HDR-editing positive cells. Key Construct: CAG-PuroR-CMV-eGFP*(HDR
Depositing lab: Kun Xu. Depositing organization: Northwest Agriculture and Forestry University. Publication: Enhancing CRISPR/Cas9-mediated homology-directed repair in mammalian cells by expressing Saccharomyces cerevisiae Rad52. Shao S, Ren C, Liu Z, Bai Y, Chen Z, Wei Z, Wang X, Zhang Z, Xu K. Int J Biochem Cell Biol. 2017 Nov;92:43-52. doi: 10.1016/j.biocel.2017.09.012. Epub 2017 Sep 18. PubMed 28928041.
Backbone
  Vector backbone: pBlue
  Vector type: Mammalian Expression
  Promoter: CMV
  Selectable markers: Puromycin
Growth in bacteria
  Bacterial resistance: Ampicillin, 100 μg/mL
  Growth temperature: 37°C
  Growth strain: DH5alpha
  Copy number: High Copy
Gene/Insert
  Cloning method: Restriction Enzyme
Terms and licenses: Academic/Nonprofit Terms; Industry Terms: Not Available to Industry
How to cite: pHDR-eGFP (pXK-1647) was a gift from Kun Xu (Addgene plasmid # 208824 ; http://n2t.net/addgene:208824 ; RRID:Addgene_208824)
