[The description below was written by a language model from this plasmid's Addgene catalogue record and pLannotate feature annotations shown in this document.]
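Description:
pHDR-eGFP (pXK-1647) is a mammalian expression plasmid built on a pBlue (pBluescript-type) backbone and deposited as an empty-backbone surrogate reporter for homology-directed repair (HDR). In bacteria it is maintained at high copy from a ColE1/pUC-type origin and selected with ampicillin through the β-lactamase gene. Backbone remnants include the lac promoter/operator region, a lacZα fragment, flanking T3 and T7 promoters, and an f1 origin for single-stranded DNA production.

The payload consists of two tandem mammalian cassettes, summarised in the record as CAG-PuroR-CMV-eGFP*(HDR). In the first, a CAG promoter (CMV enhancer, chicken β-actin promoter and chimeric β-actin/β-globin intron) drives puromycin N-acetyltransferase, terminated by a rabbit β-globin poly(A) signal, which allows puromycin selection of transfected cells. In the second, the CMV enhancer/promoter drives an EGFP coding sequence that the annotation detects as two separate fragments split by a short gap, followed by an SV40 poly(A) signal. This is consistent with a disrupted, non-fluorescent eGFP. The gap presumably serves as the site where a nuclease target sequence is inserted by restriction cloning, although the record does not describe the exact nature of the interruption or the repair template.

The stated use is to validate the HDR-editing activity of different gene editing tools and to help screen for HDR-positive cells: cleavage and templated repair of the interrupted reporter would restore green fluorescence. The associated work concerns enhancing CRISPR/Cas9-mediated HDR in mammalian cells. A short baculovirus FP25-like match and the lacI and SV40 large T fragments in the annotation appear to be incidental sequence remnants.
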