Features (pLannotate 1.2.2; 23 found; start..end, strand, type, name):
     26..130     +  promoter       AmpR promoter: bla
    131..991     +  CDS            AmpR: β-lactamase; bla; confers resistance to ampicillin, carbenicillin, and related antibiotics
   1162..1750    +  rep_origin     ori: high-copy-number ColE1/pMB1/pBR322/pUC origin of replication
   1933..2025    +  CDS            lacI (fragment): lac repressor; lacI; The lac repressor binds to the lac operator to inhibit transcription in E. coli. This inhibition can be relieved by adding lactose or isopropyl-β-D-thiogalactopyranoside (IPTG).
   2038..2059    +  protein_bind   CAP binding site: CAP binding activates transcription in the presence of cAMP. E. coli catabolite activator protein
   2074..2104    +  promoter       lac promoter: promoter for the E. coli lac operon
   2112..2128    +  protein_bind   lac operator: The lac repressor binds to the lac operator to inhibit transcription in E. coli. This inhibition can be relieved by adding lactose or isopropyl-β-D-thiogalactopyranoside (IPTG). lac repressor encoded by lacI
   2173..2191    +  promoter       T3 promoter: promoter for bacteriophage T3 RNA polymerase
   2208..2339    -  CDS            FP (fragment): FP25_NPVAC - Experimental evidence at protein level: Swiss-Prot protein existence level 1. From Autographa californica nuclear polyhedrosis virus (AcMNPV).
   2753..3132    +  enhancer       CMV enhancer: human cytomegalovirus immediate early enhancer
   3134..3411    +  promoter       chicken β-actin promoter: No description available
   3412..4428    +  intron         chimeric intron: chimera between introns from chicken β-actin and rabbit β-globin
   4490..5089    +  CDS            PuroR: puromycin N-acetyltransferase; pac from Streptomyces alboniger; confers resistance to puromycin
   5158..5213    +  polyA_signal   β-globin poly(A) signal: rabbit β-globin polyadenylation signal (Gil and Proudfoot, 1987)
   5622..5925    +  enhancer       CMV enhancer: human cytomegalovirus immediate early enhancer
   5926..6129    +  promoter       CMV promoter: human cytomegalovirus (CMV) immediate early promoter
   6174..6467    +  CDS            EGFP (fragment): EGFP is a basic (constitutively fluorescent) green fluorescent protein published in 1996, derived from Aequorea victoria. It is reported to be a rapidly-maturing weak dimer with moderate acid sensitivity.
   6512..6938    +  CDS            EGFP (fragment): the original enhanced GFP (Yang et al., 1996) mammalian codon-optimized
   6969..7053    +  CDS            large T antigen (fragment): large T antigen from SV40 (simian virus 40)
   7076..7197    +  polyA_signal   SV40 poly(A) signal: SV40 polyadenylation signal
   7676..7694    -  promoter       T7 promoter: promoter for bacteriophage T7 RNA polymerase
   7697..7854    +  CDS            lacZα (fragment): LacZα fragment of β-galactosidase; lacZ fragment
   7859..8287    +  rep_origin     f1 ori (sequence partly withheld): f1 bacteriophage origin of replication; arrow indicates direction of (+) strand synthesis
>Addgene plasmid #208824 | pHDR-eGFP (pXK-1647) | addgene full sequence | sequence record 417244 | Addgene NGS Result
AGGTGGCACTTTTCGGGGAAATGTGCGCGGAACCCCTATTTGTTTATTTTTCTAAATACATTCAAATATG
TATCCGCTCATGAGACAATAACCCTGATAAATGCTTCAATAATATTGAAAAAGGAAGAGTATGAGTATTC
AACATTTCCGTGTCGCCCTTATTCCCTTTTTTGCGGCATTTTGCCTTCCTGTTTTTGCTCACCCAGAAAC
GCTGGTGAAAGTAAAAGATGCTGAAGATCAGTTGGGTGCACGAGTGGGTTACATCGAACTGGATCTCAAC
AGCGGTAAGATCCTTGAGAGTTTTCGCCCCGAAGAACGTTTTCCAATGATGAGCACTTTTAAAGTTCTGC
TATGTGGCGCGGTATTATCCCGTATTGACGCCGGGCAAGAGCAACTCGGTCGCCGCATACACTATTCTCA
GAATGACTTGGTTGAGTACTCACCAGTCACAGAAAAGCATCTTACGGATGGCATGACAGTAAGAGAATTA
TGCAGTGCTGCCATAACCATGAGTGATAACACTGCGGCCAACTTACTTCTGACAACGATCGGAGGACCGA
AGGAGCTAACCGCTTTTTTGCACAACATGGGGGATCATGTAACTCGCCTTGATCGTTGGGAACCGGAGCT
GAATGAAGCCATACCAAACGACGAGCGTGACACCACGATGCCTGTAGCAATGGCAACAACGTTGCGCAAA
CTATTAACTGGCGAACTACTTACTCTAGCTTCCCGGCAACAATTAATAGACTGGATGGAGGCGGATAAAG
TTGCAGGACCACTTCTGCGCTCGGCCCTTCCGGCTGGCTGGTTTATTGCTGATAAATCTGGAGCCGGTGA
GCGTGGGTCTCGCGGTATCATTGCAGCACTGGGGCCAGATGGTAAGCCCTCCCGTATCGTAGTTATCTAC
ACGACGGGGAGTCAGGCAACTATGGATGAACGAAATAGACAGATCGCTGAGATAGGTGCCTCACTGATTA
AGCATTGGTAACTGTCAGACCAAGTTTACTCATATATACTTTAGATTGATTTAAAACTTCATTTTTAATT
TAAAAGGATCTAGGTGAAGATCCTTTTTGATAATCTCATGACCAAAATCCCTTAACGTGAGTTTTCGTTC
CACTGAGCGTCAGACCCCGTAGAAAAGATCAAAGGATCTTCTTGAGATCCTTTTTTTCTGCGCGTAATCT
GCTGCTTGCAAACAAAAAAACCACCGCTACCAGCGGTGGTTTGTTTGCCGGATCAAGAGCTACCAACTCT
TTTTCCGAAGGTAACTGGCTTCAGCAGAGCGCAGATACCAAATACTGTTCTTCTAGTGTAGCCGTAGTTA
GGCCACCACTTCAAGAACTCTGTAGCACCGCCTACATACCTCGCTCTGCTAATCCTGTTACCAGTGGCTG
CTGCCAGTGGCGATAAGTCGTGTCTTACCGGGTTGGACTCAAGACGATAGTTACCGGATAAGGCGCAGCG
GTCGGGCTGAACGGGGGGTTCGTGCACACAGCCCAGCTTGGAGCGAACGACCTACACCGAACTGAGATAC
CTACAGCGTGAGCTATGAGAAAGCGCCACGCTTCCCGAAGGGAGAAAGGCGGACAGGTATCCGGTAAGCG
GCAGGGTCGGAACAGGAGAGCGCACGAGGGAGCTTCCAGGGGGAAACGCCTGGTATCTTTATAGTCCTGT
CGGGTTTCGCCACCTCTGACTTGAGCGTCGATTTTTGTGATGCTCGTCAGGGGGGCGGAGCCTATGGAAA
AACGCCAGCAACGCGGCCTTTTTACGGTTCCTGGCCTTTTGCTGGCCTTTTGCTCACATGTTCTTTCCTG
CGTTATCCCCTGATTCTGTGGATAACCGTATTACCGCCTTTGAGTGAGCTGATACCGCTCGCCGCAGCCG
AACGACCGAGCGCAGCGAGTCAGTGAGCGAGGAAGCGGAAGAGCGCCCAATACGCAAACCGCCTCTCCCC
GCGCGTTGGCCGATTCATTAATGCAGCTGGCACGACAGGTTTCCCGACTGGAAAGCGGGCAGTGAGCGCA
ACGCAATTAATGTGAGTTAGCTCACTCATTAGGCACCCCAGGCTTTACACTTTATGCTTCCGGCTCGTAT
GTTGTGTGGAATTGTGAGCGGATAACAATTTCACACAGGAAACAGCTATGACCATGATTACGCCAAGCTC
GAAATTAACCCTCACTAAAGGGAACAAAAGCTGGTACCTCGCGCGACTTGGTTTGCCATTCTTTAGCGCG
CGTCGCGTCACACAGCTTGGCCACAATGTGGTTTTTGTCAAACGAAGATTCTATGACGTGTTTAAAGTTT
AGGTCGAGTAAAGCGCAAATCTTTTTTAACCCTAGAAAGATAGTCTGCGTAAAATTGACGCATGCATTCT
TGAAATATTGCTCTCTCTTTCTAAATAGCGCGAATCCGTCGCTGTGCATTTAGGACATCTCAGTCGCCGC
TTGGAGCTCCCGTGAGGCGTGCTTGTCAATGCGGTAAGTGTCACTGATTTTGAACTATAACGACCGCGTG
AGTCAAAATGACGCATGATTATCTTTTACGTGACTTTTAAGATTTAACTCATACGATAATTATATTGTTA
TTTCATGTTCTACTTACGTGATAACTTATTATATATATATTTTCTTGTTATAGATATCGTGACTAATATA
TAATAAAATGGGTAGTTCTTTAGACGATGAGCATATCCTCTCTGCTCTTCTGCAAAGCGATGACGAGCTT
GTTGGCTAGCGGTGGCGGCCTCGACATTGATTATTGACTAGTTATTAATAGTAATCAATTACGGGGTCAT
TAGTTCATAGCCCATATATGGAGTTCCGCGTTACATAACTTACGGTAAATGGCCCGCCTGGCTGACCGCC
CAACGACCCCCGCCCATTGACGTCAATAATGACGTATGTTCCCATAGTAACGCCAATAGGGACTTTCCAT
TGACGTCAATGGGTGGAGTATTTACGGTAAACTGCCCACTTGGCAGTACATCAAGTGTATCATATGCCAA
GTACGCCCCCTATTGACGTCAATGACGGTAAATGGCCCGCCTGGCATTATGCCCAGTACATGACCTTATG
GGACTTTCCTACTTGGCAGTACATCTACGTATTAGTCATCGCTATTACCATGGTCGAGGTGAGCCCCACG
TTCTGCTTCACTCTCCCCATCTCCCCCCCCTCCCCACCCCCAATTTTGTATTTATTTATTTTTTAATTAT
TTTGTGCAGCGATGGGGGSGGGGGGGGGGGGGGGGCGCGCGCCAGGCGGGGCGGGGCGGGGCGAGGGGCG
GGGCGGGGCGAGGCGGAGAGGTGCGGCGGCAGCCAATCAGAGCGGCGCGCTCCGAAAGTTTCCTTTTATG
GCGAGGCGGCGGCGGCGGCGGCCCTATAAAAAGCGAAGCGCGCGGCGGGCGGGAGTCGCTGCGCGCTGCC
TTCGCCCCGTGCCCCGCTCCGCCGCCGCCTCGCGCCGCCCGCCCCGGCTCTGACTGACCGCGTTACTCCC
ACAGGTGAGCGGGCGGGACGGCCCTTCTCCTCCGGGCTGTAATTAGCGCTTGGTTTAATGACGGCTTGTT
TCTTTTCTGTGGCTGCGTGAAAGCCTTGAGGGGCTCCGGGAGGGCCCTTTGTGCGGGGGGAGCGGCTCGG
GGGGTGCGTGCGTGTGTGTGTGCGTGGGGAGCGCCGCGTGCGGCTCCGCGCTGCCCGGCGGCTGTGAGCG
CTGCGGGCGCGGCGCGGGGCTTTGTGCGCTCCGCAGTGTGCGCGAGGGGAGCGCGGCCGGGGGCGGTGCC
CCGCGGTGCGGGGGGGGCTGCGAGGGGAACAAAGGCTGCGTGCGGGGTGTGTGCGTGGGGGGGTGAGCAG
GGGGTGTGGGCGCGTCGGTCGGGCTGCAACCCCCCCTGCACCCCCCTCCCCGAGTTGCTGAGCACGGCCC
GGCTTCGGGTGCGGGGCTCCGTACGGGGCGTGGCGCGGGGCTCGCCGTGCCGGGCGGGGGGTGGCGGCAG
GTGGGGGTGCCGGGCGGGGCGGGGCCGCCTCGGGCCGGGGAGGGCTCGGGGGAGGGGCGCGGCGGCCCCC
GGAGCGCCGGCGGCTGTCGAGGCGCGGCGAGCCGCAGCCATTGCCTTTTATGGTAATCGTGCGAGAGGGC
GCAGGGACTTCCTTTGTCCCAAATCTGTGCGGAGCCGAAATCTGGGAGGCGCCGCCGCACCCCCTCTAGC
GGGCGCGGGGCGAAGCGGTGCGGCGCCGGCAGGAAGGAAATGGGCGGGGAGGGCCTTCGTGCGTCGCCGC
GCCGCCGTCCCCTTCTCCCTCTCCAGCCTCGGGGCTGTCCGCGGGGGGACGGCTGCCTTCGGGGGGGACG
GGGCAGGGCGGGGTTCGGCTTCTGGCGTGTGACCGGCGGCTCTAGAGCCTCTGCTAACCATGTTCATGCC
TTCTTCTTTTTCCTACAGCTCCTGGGCAACGTGCTGGTTATTGTGCTGTCTCATCATTTTGGCAAAGAAT
TGGCCGCGTATGACCGAGTACAAGCCCACGGTGCGCCTCGCCACCCGCGACGACGTCCCCAGGGCCGTAC
GCACCCTCGCCGCCGCGTTCGCCGACTACCCCGCCACGCGCCACACCGTCGATCCGGACCGCCACATCGA
GCGGGTCACCGAGCTGCAAGAACTCTTCCTCACGCGCGTCGGGCTCGACATCGGCAAGGTGTGGGTCGCG
GACGACGGCGCCGCGGTGGCGGTCTGGACCACGCCGGAGAGCGTCGAAGCGGGGGCGGTGTTCGCCGAGA
TCGGCCCGCGCATGGCCGAGTTGAGCGGTTCCCGGCTGGCCGCGCAGCAACAGATGGAAGGCCTCCTGGC
GCCGCACCGGCCCAAGGAGCCCGCGTGGTTCCTGGCCACCGTCGGCGTCTCGCCCGACCACCAGGGCAAG
GGTCTGGGCAGCGCCGTCGTGCTCCCCGGAGTGGAGGCGGCCGAGCGCGCCGGGGTGCCCGCCTTCCTGG
AGACCTCCGCGCCCCGCAACCTCCCCTTCTACGAGCGGCTCGGCTTCACCGTCACCGCCGACGTCGAGGT
GCCCGAAGGACCGCGCACCTGGTGCATGACCCGCAAGCCCGGTGCCTGAAGATCTTTTTCCCTCTGCCAA
AAATTATGGGGACATCATGAAGCCCCTTGAGCATCTGACTTCTGGCTAATAAAGGAAATTTATTTTCATT
GCAATAGTGTGTTGGAATTTTTTGTGTCTCTCACTCGGAAGGACATATGGGAGGGCAAATCATTTAAAAC
ATCAGAATGAGTATTTGGTTTAGAGTTTGGCAACATATGCCCATATGCTGGCTGCCATGAACAAAGGTTG
GCTATAAAGAGGTCATCAGTATATGAAACAGCCCCCTGCTGTCCATTCCTTATTCCATAGAAAAGCCTTG
ACTTGAGGTTAGATTTTTTTTATATTTTGTTTTGTGTTATTTTTTTCTTTAACATCCCTAAAATTTTCCT
TACATGTTTTACTAGCCAGATTTTTCCTCCTCTCCTGACTACTCCCAGTCATAGCTGTCCCTCTTCTCTT
ATGGAGATCCCTCGACCTGCAGCCCAAGCTTTAGTTATTAATAGTAATCAATTACGGGGTCATTAGTTCA
TAGCCCATATATGGAGTTCCGCGTTACATAACTTACGGTAAATGGCCCGCCTGGCTGACCGCCCAACGAC
CCCCGCCCATTGACGTCAATAATGACGTATGTTCCCATAGTAACGCCAATAGGGACTTTCCATTGACGTC
AATGGGTGGAGTATTTACGGTAAACTGCCCACTTGGCAGTACATCAAGTGTATCATATGCCAAGTACGCC
CCCTATTGACGTCAATGACGGTAAATGGCCCGCCTGGCATTATGCCCAGTACATGACCTTATGGGACTTT
CCTACTTGGCAGTACATCTACGTATTAGTCATCGCTATTACCATGGTGATGCGGTTTTGGCAGTACATCA
ATGGGCGTGGATAGCGGTTTGACTCACGGGGATTTCCAAGTCTCCACCCCATTGACGTCAATGGGAGTTT
GTTTTGGCACCAAAATCAACGGGACTTTCCAAAATGTCGTAACAACTCCGCCCCATTGACGCAAATGGGC
GGTAGGCGTGTACGGTGGGAGGTCTATATAAGCAGAGCTGGTTTAGTGAACCGTCAGATCCGCTAGCGCT
ACCGGTCGCCACCATGGTGAGCAAGGGCGAGGAGCTGTTCACCGGGGTGGTGCCCATCCTGGTCGAGCTG
GACGGCGACGTAAACGGCCACAAGTTCAGCGTGTCCGGCGAGGGCGAGGGCGATGCCACCTACGGCAAGC
TGACCCTGAAGTTCATCTGCACCACCGGCAAGCTGCCCGTGCCCTGGCCCACCCTCGTGACCACCCTGAC
CTACGGCGTGCAGTGCTTCAGCCGCTACCCCGACCACATGAAGCAGCACGACTTCTTCAAGTCCGCCATG
CCCGAAGGCTACGTCCAGGAGCGCAGCGGCCGCTCGGCCACCACAGGGAAGCTGGGGATCCTAAGTGACT
AACCATCTTCTTCAAGGACGACGGCAACTACAAGACCCGCGCCGAGGTGAAGTTCGAGGGCGACACCCTG
GTGAACCGCATCGAGCTGAAGGGCATCGACTTCAAGGAGGACGGCAACATCCTGGGGCACAAGCTGGAGT
ACAACTACAACAGCCACAACGTCTATATCATGGCCGACAAGCAGAAGAACGGCATCAAGGTGAACTTCAA
GATCCGCCACAACATCGAGGACGGCAGCGTGCAGCTCGCCGACCACTACCAGCAGAACACCCCCATCGGC
GACGGCCCCGTGCTGCTGCCCGACAACCACTACCTGAGCACCCAGTCCGCCCTGAGCAAAGACCCCAACG
AGAAGCGCGATCACATGGTCCTGCTGGAGTTCGTGACCGCCGCCGGGATCACTCTCGGCATGGACGAGCT
GTACAAGTCCGGACTCAGATCCACCGGATCTAGATAACTGATCATAATCAGCCATACCACATTTGTAGAG
GTTTTACTTGCTTTAAAAAACCTCCCACACCTCCCCCTGAACCTGAAACATAAAATGAATGCAATTGTTG
TTGTTAACTTGTTTATTGCAGCTTATAATGGTTACAAATAAAGCAATAGCATCACAAATTTCACAAATAA
AGCATTTTTTTCACTGCATTCTAGTTGTGGTTTGTCCAAACTCATCAATGTATCTTACTCGAGTTAATTA
ACGAGAGCATAATATTGATATGTGCCAAAGTTGTTTCTGACTGACTAATAAGTATAATTTGTTTCTATTA
TGTATAGGTTAAGCTAATTACTTATTTTATAATACAACATGACTGTTTTTAAAGTACAAAATAAGTTTAT
TTTTGTAAAAGAGAGAATGTTTAAAAGTTTTGTTACTTTATAGAAGAAATTTTGAGTTTTTGTTTTTTTT
TAATAAATAAATAAACATAAATAAATTGTTTGTTGAATTTATTATTAGTATGTAAGTGTAAATATAATAA
AACTTAATATCTATTCAAATTAATAAATAAACCTCGATATACAGACCGATAAAACACATGCGTCAATTTT
ACGCATGATTATCTTTAACGTACGTCACAATATGATTATCTTTCTAGGGTTAAATAATAGTTTCTAATTT
TTTTATTATTCAGCCTGCTGTCGTGAATACCGAGCTCCAATTCGCCCTATAGTGAGTCGTATTACAATTC
ACTGGCCGTCGTTTTACAACGTCGTGACTGGGAAAACCCTGGCGTTACCCAACTTAATCGCCTTGCAGCA
CATCCCCCTTTCGCCAGCTGGCGTAATAGCGAAGAGGCCCGCACCGATCGCCCTTCCCAACAGTTGCGCA
GCCTGAATGGCGAATGGG
[124 nt withheld, positions 7859-7982]
C
[91 nt withheld, positions 7984-8074]
A
[49 nt withheld, positions 8076-8124]
CCTTTGACGTTGGAGTCCACGTTCTTT
[37 nt withheld, positions 8152-8188]
ACCCTATCTCGGTCTATTCTTTTGATTTATAAGGGATTTTGCCGATTTCGGCCTATTGGTTAAAAAATGA
GCTGATTTAACAAAAATTTAACGCGAATTTTAACAAAATATTAACGCTTACAATTT
